Addgene plasmid #161695: IDG_TMEM63C_OE_1
Purpose: Overexpresses TMEM63C
Depositing lab: Mike McManus. Depositing organization: University of California, San Francisco (UCSF).
Backbone
  Vector backbone: pLX304
  Vector type: Mammalian Expression
  Selectable markers: Blasticidin
Growth in bacteria
  Bacterial resistance: Ampicillin, 100 μg/mL
  Growth temperature: 30°C
  Growth strain: NEB Stable
  Copy number: Low Copy
Gene/Insert
  Gene/Insert name: TMEM63C
  Species: H. sapiens (human)
  Entrez Gene: TMEM63C (a.k.a. C14orf171)
  Tag / fusion protein: V5 (C terminal on backbone)
  Cloning method: Gateway Cloning
Terms and licenses: Academic/Nonprofit Terms; Industry Terms: Not Available to Industry
How to cite: IDG_TMEM63C_OE_1 was a gift from Mike McManus (Addgene plasmid # 161695 ; http://n2t.net/addgene:161695 ; RRID:Addgene_161695)
