[The description below was written by a language model from this plasmid's Addgene catalogue record and pLannotate feature annotations shown in this document.]
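Description:
IDG_TMEM63C_OE_1 is a human TMEM63C overexpression construct built in pLX304. The catalogue lists it as a mammalian expression vector, and the annotated 10,143 nt sequence shows that it has third-generation, self-inactivating lentiviral architecture. In bacteria it is maintained through a ColE1/pUC-type origin and an ampicillin resistance gene (β-lactamase). The record describes it as low copy, grown in a recombination-deficient stable strain, which is common practice for repeat-containing lentiviral plasmids. An f1 origin, an SV40 origin, and lac and T7/T3 promoter remnants are also carried over from the backbone.

The viral cassette begins with an RSV promoter fused to a truncated HIV-1 5' LTR, which drives Tat-independent production of the genomic RNA. This is followed by the Ψ packaging signal with a gag fragment and by the RRE for Rev-dependent nuclear export. Downstream, a human PGK promoter drives blasticidin S deaminase, allowing blasticidin selection of transduced or transfected mammalian cells. A cPPT/CTS element, which aids nuclear import of the provirus, precedes the main expression unit.

In that unit, the CMV enhancer/promoter drives the TMEM63C coding sequence (also known as C14orf171 or CSC1), annotated as an osmosensitive calcium-permeable cation channel. The ORF is flanked by attB1 and attB2 sites left by Gateway cloning, and a backbone-encoded C-terminal V5 epitope tag follows attB2 for detection. A WPRE enhances transcript expression, and the ΔU3 3' LTR with an SV40 poly(A) signal closes the cassette. The stated purpose is TMEM63C overexpression, and the design would support generation of stable blasticidin-resistant lines.
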