Features (pLannotate 1.2.2; 32 found; start..end, strand, type, name):
      5..308     +  enhancer       CMV enhancer: human cytomegalovirus immediate early enhancer
    309..512     +  promoter       CMV promoter: human cytomegalovirus (CMV) immediate early promoter
    536..553     +  protein_bind   attB1 (fragment): mutant version of attB; core recombination site for the Gateway® BP reaction BP Clonase™
    562..2979    +  CDS            TMEM63C: CSC1_HUMAN - Also known as C14orf171, CSC1. Experimental evidence at transcript level: Swiss-Prot protein existence level 2. Acts as an osmosensitive calcium-permeable cation channel (PubMed:24503647). Required for the functional integrity of the kidney glomerular filtration barrier (By similarity). From Homo sapiens (Human).
   2987..3004    -  protein_bind   attB2 (fragment): mutant version of attB; core recombination site for the Gateway® BP reaction BP Clonase™
   3007..3048    +  CDS            V5 tag: epitope tag from simian virus 5
   3090..3678    +  misc_feature   WPRE: woodchuck hepatitis virus posttranscriptional regulatory element
   3729..3748    +  misc_feature   cPPT/CTS (fragment): central polypurine tract and central termination sequence of HIV-1
   3750..3983    +  LTR            3' LTR (ΔU3): self-inactivating 3' long terminal repeat (LTR) from HIV-1
   4061..4182    +  polyA_signal   SV40 poly(A) signal: SV40 polyadenylation signal
   4222..4357    +  rep_origin     SV40 ori: SV40 origin of replication
   4378..4396    -  promoter       T7 promoter: promoter for bacteriophage T7 RNA polymerase
   4404..4559    +  CDS            lacZα (fragment): LacZα fragment of β-galactosidase; lacZ fragment
   4564..4992    +  rep_origin     f1 ori (sequence partly withheld): f1 bacteriophage origin of replication; arrow indicates direction of (+) strand synthesis
   5045..5149    +  promoter       AmpR promoter: bla
   5150..6010    +  CDS            AmpR: β-lactamase; bla; confers resistance to ampicillin, carbenicillin, and related antibiotics
   6181..6769    +  rep_origin     ori: high-copy-number ColE1/pMB1/pBR322/pUC origin of replication
   6952..7044    +  CDS            lacI (fragment): lac repressor; lacI; The lac repressor binds to the lac operator to inhibit transcription in E. coli. This inhibition can be relieved by adding lactose or isopropyl-β-D-thiogalactopyranoside (IPTG).
   7057..7078    +  protein_bind   CAP binding site: CAP binding activates transcription in the presence of cAMP. E. coli catabolite activator protein
   7093..7123    +  promoter       lac promoter: promoter for the E. coli lac operon
   7131..7147    +  protein_bind   lac operator: The lac repressor binds to the lac operator to inhibit transcription in E. coli. This inhibition can be relieved by adding lactose or isopropyl-β-D-thiogalactopyranoside (IPTG). lac repressor encoded by lacI
   7192..7210    +  promoter       T3 promoter: promoter for bacteriophage T3 RNA polymerase
   7238..7464    +  promoter       RSV promoter: Rous sarcoma virus enhancer/promoter
   7465..7645    +  LTR            5' LTR (truncated): truncated 5' long terminal repeat (LTR) from HIV-1
   7692..7817    +  misc_feature   HIV-1 Ψ: packaging signal of human immunodeficiency virus type 1
   7801..8164    +  CDS            HIV-1 gag (fragment): gag protein from human immunodeficiency virus 1; gag
   8310..8543    +  misc_feature   RRE: The Rev response element (RRE) of HIV-1 allows for Rev-dependent mRNA export from the nucleus to the cytoplasm.
   8920..8946    +  CDS            Rev (fragment): human immunodeficiency virus 1 (HIV-1) Rev protein; rev; enhances nuclear export of unspliced and incompletely spliced viral mRNAs
   8947..9447    +  promoter       hPGK promoter: human phosphoglycerate kinase 1 promoter
   9459..9854    +  CDS            BSD: blasticidin S deaminase; Aspergillus terreus BSD; confers resistance to blasticidin
   9914..10031   +  misc_feature   cPPT/CTS: central polypurine tract and central termination sequence of HIV-1
  10090..10143   +  enhancer       CMV enhancer (fragment): human cytomegalovirus immediate early enhancer
>Addgene plasmid #161695 | IDG_TMEM63C_OE_1 | addgene full sequence | sequence record 319730 | Addgene NGS Result
TCCGCGTTACATAACTTACGGTAAATGGCCCGCCTGGCTGACCGCCCAACGACCCCCGCCCATTGACGTC
AATAATGACGTATGTTCCCATAGTAACGCCAATAGGGACTTTCCATTGACGTCAATGGGTGGAGTATTTA
CGGTAAACTGCCCACTTGGCAGTACATCAAGTGTATCATATGCCAAGTACGCCCCCTATTGACGTCAATG
ACGGTAAATGGCCCGCCTGGCATTATGCCCAGTACATGACCTTATGGGACTTTCCTACTTGGCAGTACAT
CTACGTATTAGTCATCGCTATTACCATGGTGATGCGGTTTTGGCAGTACATCAATGGGCGTGGATAGCGG
TTTGACTCACGGGGATTTCCAAGTCTCCACCCCATTGACGTCAATGGGAGTTTGTTTTGGCACCAAAATC
AACGGGACTTTCCAAAATGTCGTAACAACTCCGCCCCATTGACGCAAATGGGCGGTAGGCGTGTACGGTG
GGAGGTCTATATAAGCAGAGCTCTCTGGCTAACTGTCGGGATCAACAAGTTTGTACAAAAAAGTTGGCAC
CATGTCTGCCTCACCAGACGACCTGAGTACAGGGGGAAGGTTACAGAACATGACAGTGGATGAATGCTTC
CAGTCTCGGAACACCGTCCTCCAGGGGCAGCCCTTTGGGGGTGTCCCCACCGTGCTGTGCCTCAACATCG
CCCTGTGGGTGCTCGTCCTTGTGGTTTACTCCTTCCTCCGGAAAGCTGCGTGGGACTATGGGCGCCTGGC
TCTGCTGATACACAATGACAGCCTGACCTCGCTGATCTATGGGGAGCAGAGCGAGAAGACATCTCCCTCG
GAGACTTCCTTGGAGATGGAACGCAGAGACAAGGGATTCTGTTCCTGGTTCTTCAACAGCATAACAATGA
AGGACGAGGATCTGATTAACAAGTGTGGGGACGACGCGCGCATCTACATCGTGTTCCAGTACCACCTCAT
CATCTTTGTGCTCATCATCTGTATCCCCTCCCTGGGCATCATTTTGCCCATCAACTATACTGGATCTGTT
CTGGACTGGAGCAGTCACTTTGCTCGGACCACCATTGTCAATGTCTCCACAGAGAGCAAGCTCCTGTGGC
TGCATAGCCTGCTGTCCTTCTTCTACTTCATCACCAACTTCATGTTCATGGCTCATCACTGCCTGGGGTT
TGCGCCCAGGAATAGCCAAAAGGTCACAAGGACACTAATGATCACCTATGTGCCCAAGGACATTGAAGAC
CCAGAACTCATCATTAAGCATTTTCACGAGGCCTATCCAGGCAGTGTCGTGACAAGAGTCCACTTCTGCT
ACGACGTCAGGAACCTGATCGACTTGGACGATCAGAGGCGCCATGCCATGCGGGGCCGGCTTTTCTATAC
AGCCAAGGCCAAGAAGACTGGGAAGGTGATGATCAGGATCCACCCCTGTGCCCGCCTGTGCTTCTGCAAG
TGCTGGACCTGCTTCAAGGAGGTGGATGCAGAGCAGTATTACAGCGAGCTAGAGGAGCAGCTAACGGACG
AGTTCAACGCCGAGCTCAACCGCGTGCCGCTCAAGCGGCTGGACCTGATCTTTGTCACCTTCCAGGACTC
CAGGATGGCCAAGCGTGTCCGTAAGGATTACAAGTATGTCCAGTGTGGTGTGCAACCCCAGCAGTCCTCA
GTGACCACCATCGTCAAATCATATTACTGGAGGGTCACTATGGCCCCACACCCCAAAGACATTATTTGGA
AACACCTGTCTGTCCGCCGCTTCTTTTGGTGGGCCCGCTTTATCGCAATCAACACCTTCCTCTTCTTCCT
CTTCTTCTTTCTCACCACGCCTGCCATCATCATGAACACTATCGACATGTACAACGTCACCCGCCCCATC
GAGAAGCTGCAGAACCCAATTGTGACCCAGTTCTTCCCCTCTGTGATGCTCTGGGGCTTCACAGTGATAC
TGCCTCTGATTGTCTACTTCTCCGCCTTCCTCGAGGCCCACTGGACCAGATCAAGTCAGAATCTGGTCAT
GGTGCACAAGTGCTACATCTTTCTGGTGTTCATGGTAGTCATTCTGCCCTCTATGGGACTGACCAGTTTG
GATGTCTTTCTCCGCTGGCTCTTTGACATCTACTATCTAGAGCAAGCATCCATCAGGTTCCAGTGTGTGT
TCCTGCCAGACAACGGCGCCTTCTTTGTCAACTACGTGATCACGGCAGCTTTACTTGGCACAGGCATGGA
GCTGCTGCGTCTGGGGTCACTCTTCTGCTACAGCACCCGCCTCTTCTTCTCTAGATCAGAGCCAGAGAGA
GTCAACATCAGAAAGAACCAGGCCATAGACTTCCAGTTTGGGCGTGAGTATGCGTGGATGATGAACGTGT
TCAGCGTGGTGATGGCGTACAGCATCACTTGCCCCATCATTGTGCCTTTTGGGTTGCTCTACCTGTGCAT
GAAGCACTTGACGGATCGCTATAACATGTACTACTCCTTTGCACCCACCAAACTGAACGAGCAGATCCAC
ATGGCTGCCGTCTCCCAGGCCATCTTTGCGCCACTCTTGGGTCTGTTCTGGATGCTGTTCTTCTCCATCC
TGCGGTTGGGTTCTCTCCACGCCATCACCATCTTTTCCCTGTCCACCCTCCTCATTGCCATGGTGATTGC
CTTTGTTGGCATTTTTCTGGGGAAGCTTCGGATGGTTGCCGACTACGAGCCCGAGGAGGAGGAGATCCAG
ACAGTGTTTGACATGGAGCCAAGCAGCACCTCCTCCACGCCCACCTCCCTCCTGTATGTGGCCACCGTGC
TGCAAGAACCGGAGTTGAATCTGACCCCCGCCTCCTCCCCAGCCAGGCACACCTATGGCACCATGAACAA
CCAGCCGGAAGAGGGAGAAGAAGAGAGTGGTCTGAGGGGCTTTGCGAGGGAGCTAGACTCGGCCCAGTTC
CAGGAAGGGCTGGAACTGGAGGGCCAGAACCAGTACCACTTGCCAACTTTCTTGTACAAAGTGGTTGGTA
AGCCTATCCCTAACCCTCTCCTCGGTCTCGATTCTACGTAGTAATGAGCTAGCGCTAACCGGTGGCGCGT
TAAGTCGACAATCAACCTCTGGATTACAAAATTTGTGAAAGATTGACTGGTATTCTTAACTATGTTGCTC
CTTTTACGCTATGTGGATACGCTGCTTTAATGCCTTTGTATCATGCTATTGCTTCCCGTATGGCTTTCAT
TTTCTCCTCCTTGTATAAATCCTGGTTGCTGTCTCTTTATGAGGAGTTGTGGCCCGTTGTCAGGCAACGT
GGCGTGGTGTGCACTGTGTTTGCTGACGCAACCCCCACTGGTTGGGGCATTGCCACCACCTGTCAGCTCC
TTTCCGGGACTTTCGCTTTCCCCCTCCCTATTGCCACGGCGGAACTCATCGCCGCCTGCCTTGCCCGCTG
CTGGACAGGGGCTCGGCTGTTGGGCACTGACAATTCCGTGGTGTTGTCGGGGAAATCATCGTCCTTTCCT
TGGCTGCTCGCCTGTGTTGCCACCTGGATTCTGCGCGGGACGTCCTTCTGCTACGTCCCTTCGGCCCTCA
ATCCAGCGGACCTTCCTTCCCGCGGCCTGCTGCCGGCTCTGCGGCCTCTTCCGCGTCTTCGCCTTCGCCC
TCAGACGAGTCGGATCTCCCTTTGGGCCGCCTCCCCGCGTCGACTTTAAGACCAATGACTTACAAGGCAG
CTGTAGATCTTAGCCACTTTTTAAAAGAAAAGGGGGGACTGGAAGGGCTAATTCACTCCCAACGAAGACA
AGATCTGCTTTTTGCTTGTACTGGGTCTCTCTGGTTAGACCAGATCTGAGCCTGGGAGCTCTCTGGCTAA
CTAGGGAACCCACTGCTTAAGCCTCAATAAAGCTTGCCTTGAGTGCTTCAAGTAGTGTGTGCCCGTCTGT
TGTGTGACTCTGGTAACTAGAGATCCCTCAGACCCTTTTAGTCAGTGTGGAAAATCTCTAGCAGTACGTA
TAGTAGTTCATGTCATCTTATTATTCAGTATTTATAACTTGCAAAGAAATGAATATCAGAGAGTGAGAGG
AACTTGTTTATTGCAGCTTATAATGGTTACAAATAAAGCAATAGCATCACAAATTTCACAAATAAAGCAT
TTTTTTCACTGCATTCTAGTTGTGGTTTGTCCAAACTCATCAATGTATCTTATCATGTCTGGCTCTAGCT
ATCCCGCCCCTAACTCCGCCCATCCCGCCCCTAACTCCGCCCAGTTCCGCCCATTCTCCGCCCCATGGCT
GACTAATTTTTTTTATTTATGCAGAGGCCGAGGCCGCCTCGGCCTCTGAGCTATTCCAGAAGTAGTGAGG
AGGCTTTTTTGGAGGCCTAGGGACGTACCCAATTCGCCCTATAGTGAGTCGTATTACGCGCGCTCACTGG
CCGTCGTTTTACAACGTCGTGACTGGGAAAACCCTGGCGTTACCCAACTTAATCGCCTTGCAGCACATCC
CCCTTTCGCCAGCTGGCGTAATAGCGAAGAGGCCCGCACCGATCGCCCTTCCCAACAGTTGCGCAGCCTG
AATGGCGAATGGG
[124 nt withheld, positions 4564-4687]
C
[91 nt withheld, positions 4689-4779]
A
[49 nt withheld, positions 4781-4829]
CCTTTGACGTTGGAGTCCACGTTCTTT
[37 nt withheld, positions 4857-4893]
ACCCTATCTCGGTCTATTCTTTTGATTTATAAGGGATTTTGCCGATTTCGGCCTATTGGTTAAAAAATGA
GCTGATTTAACAAAAATTTAACGCGAATTTTAACAAAATATTAACGCTTACAATTTAGGTGGCACTTTTC
GGGGAAATGTGCGCGGAACCCCTATTTGTTTATTTTTCTAAATACATTCAAATATGTATCCGCTCATGAG
ACAATAACCCTGATAAATGCTTCAATAATATTGAAAAAGGAAGAGTATGAGTATTCAACATTTCCGTGTC
GCCCTTATTCCCTTTTTTGCGGCATTTTGCCTTCCTGTTTTTGCTCACCCAGAAACGCTGGTGAAAGTAA
AAGATGCTGAAGATCAGTTGGGTGCACGAGTGGGTTACATCGAACTGGATCTCAACAGCGGTAAGATCCT
TGAGAGTTTTCGCCCCGAAGAACGTTTTCCAATGATGAGCACTTTTAAAGTTCTGCTATGTGGCGCGGTA
TTATCCCGTATTGACGCCGGGCAAGAGCAACTCGGTCGCCGCATACACTATTCTCAGAATGACTTGGTTG
AGTACTCACCAGTCACAGAAAAGCATCTTACGGATGGCATGACAGTAAGAGAATTATGCAGTGCTGCCAT
AACCATGAGTGATAACACTGCGGCCAACTTACTTCTGACAACGATCGGAGGACCGAAGGAGCTAACCGCT
TTTTTGCACAACATGGGGGATCATGTAACTCGCCTTGATCGTTGGGAACCGGAGCTGAATGAAGCCATAC
CAAACGACGAGCGTGACACCACGATGCCTGTAGCAATGGCAACAACGTTGCGCAAACTATTAACTGGCGA
ACTACTTACTCTAGCTTCCCGGCAACAATTAATAGACTGGATGGAGGCGGATAAAGTTGCAGGACCACTT
CTGCGCTCGGCCCTTCCGGCTGGCTGGTTTATTGCTGATAAATCTGGAGCCGGTGAGCGTGGGTCTCGCG
GTATCATTGCAGCACTGGGGCCAGATGGTAAGCCCTCCCGTATCGTAGTTATCTACACGACGGGGAGTCA
GGCAACTATGGATGAACGAAATAGACAGATCGCTGAGATAGGTGCCTCACTGATTAAGCATTGGTAACTG
TCAGACCAAGTTTACTCATATATACTTTAGATTGATTTAAAACTTCATTTTTAATTTAAAAGGATCTAGG
TGAAGATCCTTTTTGATAATCTCATGACCAAAATCCCTTAACGTGAGTTTTCGTTCCACTGAGCGTCAGA
CCCCGTAGAAAAGATCAAAGGATCTTCTTGAGATCCTTTTTTTCTGCGCGTAATCTGCTGCTTGCAAACA
AAAAAACCACCGCTACCAGCGGTGGTTTGTTTGCCGGATCAAGAGCTACCAACTCTTTTTCCGAAGGTAA
CTGGCTTCAGCAGAGCGCAGATACCAAATACTGTTCTTCTAGTGTAGCCGTAGTTAGGCCACCACTTCAA
GAACTCTGTAGCACCGCCTACATACCTCGCTCTGCTAATCCTGTTACCAGTGGCTGCTGCCAGTGGCGAT
AAGTCGTGTCTTACCGGGTTGGACTCAAGACGATAGTTACCGGATAAGGCGCAGCGGTCGGGCTGAACGG
GGGGTTCGTGCACACAGCCCAGCTTGGAGCGAACGACCTACACCGAACTGAGATACCTACAGCGTGAGCT
ATGAGAAAGCGCCACGCTTCCCGAAGGGAGAAAGGCGGACAGGTATCCGGTAAGCGGCAGGGTCGGAACA
GGAGAGCGCACGAGGGAGCTTCCAGGGGGAAACGCCTGGTATCTTTATAGTCCTGTCGGGTTTCGCCACC
TCTGACTTGAGCGTCGATTTTTGTGATGCTCGTCAGGGGGGCGGAGCCTATGGAAAAACGCCAGCAACGC
GGCCTTTTTACGGTTCCTGGCCTTTTGCTGGCCTTTTGCTCACATGTTCTTTCCTGCGTTATCCCCTGAT
TCTGTGGATAACCGTATTACCGCCTTTGAGTGAGCTGATACCGCTCGCCGCAGCCGAACGACCGAGCGCA
GCGAGTCAGTGAGCGAGGAAGCGGAAGAGCGCCCAATACGCAAACCGCCTCTCCCCGCGCGTTGGCCGAT
TCATTAATGCAGCTGGCACGACAGGTTTCCCGACTGGAAAGCGGGCAGTGAGCGCAACGCAATTAATGTG
AGTTAGCTCACTCATTAGGCACCCCAGGCTTTACACTTTATGCTTCCGGCTCGTATGTTGTGTGGAATTG
TGAGCGGATAACAATTTCACACAGGAAACAGCTATGACCATGATTACGCCAAGCGCGCAATTAACCCTCA
CTAAAGGGAACAAAAGCTGGAGCTGCAAGCTTAATGTAGTCTTATGCAATACTCTTGTAGTCTTGCAACA
TGGTAACGATGAGTTAGCAACATGCCTTACAAGGAGAGAAAAAGCACCGTGCATGCCGATTGGTGGAAGT
AAGGTGGTACGATCGTGCCTTATTAGGAAGGCAACAGACGGGTCTGACATGGATTGGACGAACCACTGAA
TTGCCGCATTGCAGAGATATTGTATTTAAGTGCCTAGCTCGATACATAAACGGGTCTCTCTGGTTAGACC
AGATCTGAGCCTGGGAGCTCTCTGGCTAACTAGGGAACCCACTGCTTAAGCCTCAATAAAGCTTGCCTTG
AGTGCTTCAAGTAGTGTGTGCCCGTCTGTTGTGTGACTCTGGTAACTAGAGATCCCTCAGACCCTTTTAG
TCAGTGTGGAAAATCTCTAGCAGTGGCGCCCGAACAGGGACTTGAAAGCGAAAGGGAAACCAGAGGAGCT
CTCTCGACGCAGGACTCGGCTTGCTGAAGCGCGCACGGCAAGAGGCGAGGGGCGGCGACTGGTGAGTACG
CCAAAAATTTTGACTAGCGGAGGCTAGAAGGAGAGAGATGGGTGCGAGAGCGTCAGTATTAAGCGGGGGA
GAATTAGATCGCGATGGGAAAAAATTCGGTTAAGGCCAGGGGGAAAGAAAAAATATAAATTAAAACATAT
AGTATGGGCAAGCAGGGAGCTAGAACGATTCGCAGTTAATCCTGGCCTGTTAGAAACATCAGAAGGCTGT
AGACAAATACTGGGACAGCTACAACCATCCCTTCAGACAGGATCAGAAGAACTTAGATCATTATATAATA
CAGTAGCAACCCTCTATTGTGTGCATCAAAGGATAGAGATAAAAGACACCAAGGAAGCTTTAGACAAGAT
AGAGGAAGAGCAAAACAAAAGTAAGACCACCGCACAGCAAGCGGCCGCTGATCTTCAGACCTGGAGGAGG
AGATATGAGGGACAATTGGAGAAGTGAATTATATAAATATAAAGTAGTAAAAATTGAACCATTAGGAGTA
GCACCCACCAAGGCAAAGAGAAGAGTGGTGCAGAGAGAAAAAAGAGCAGTGGGAATAGGAGCTTTGTTCC
TTGGGTTCTTGGGAGCAGCAGGAAGCACTATGGGCGCAGCGTCAATGACGCTGACGGTACAGGCCAGACA
ATTATTGTCTGGTATAGTGCAGCAGCAGAACAATTTGCTGAGGGCTATTGAGGCGCAACAGCATCTGTTG
CAACTCACAGTCTGGGGCATCAAGCAGCTCCAGGCAAGAATCCTGGCTGTGGAAAGATACCTAAAGGATC
AACAGCTCCTGGGGATTTGGGGTTGCTCTGGAAAACTCATTTGCACCACTGCTGTGTCTTGGAATGCTAG
TTGGAGTAATAAATCTCTGGAACAGATTTGGAATCACACGACCTGGATGGAGTGGGACAGAGAAATTAAC
AATTACACAAGCTTAATACACTCCTTAATTGAAGAATCGCAAAACCAGCAAGAAAAGAATGAACAAGAAT
TATTGGAATTAGATAAATGGGCAAGTTTGTGGAATTGGTTTAACATAACAAATTGGCTGTGGTATATAAA
ATTATTCATAATGATAGTAGGAGGCTTGGTAGGTTTAAGAATAGTTTTTGCTGTACTTTCTATAGTGAAT
AGAGTTAGGCAGGGATATTCACCATTATCGTTTCAGACCCACCTCCCAACCCCGAGGGGACCCTTGCGCC
TTTTCCAAGGCAGCCCTGGGTTTGCGCAGGGACGCGGCTGCTCTGGGCGTGGTTCCGGGAAACGCAGCGG
CGCCGACCCTGGGTCTCGCACATTCTTCACGTCCGTTCGCAGCGTCACCCGGATCTTCGCCGCTACCCTT
GTGGGCCCCCCGGCGACGCTTCCTGCTCCGCCCCTAAGTCGGGAAGGTTCCTTGCGGTTCGCGGCGTGCC
GGACGTGACAAACGGAAGCCGCACGTCTCACTAGTACCCTCGCAGACGGACAGCGCCAGGGAGCAATGGC
AGCGCGCCGACCGCGATGGGCTGTGGCCAATAGCGGCTGCTCAGCAGGGCGCGCCGAGAGCAGCGGCCGG
GAAGGGGCGGTGCGGGAGGCGGGGTGTGGGGCGGTAGTGTGGGCCCTGTTCCTGCCCGCGCGGTGTTCCG
CATTCTGCAAGCCTCCGGAGCGCACGTCGGCAGTCGGCTCCCTCGTTGACCGAATCACCGACCTCTCTCC
CCAGGGGGTACCACCATGGCCAAGCCTTTGTCTCAAGAAGAATCCACCCTCATTGAAAGAGCAACGGCTA
CAATCAACAGCATCCCCATCTCTGAAGACTACAGCGTCGCCAGCGCAGCTCTCTCTAGCGACGGCCGCAT
CTTCACTGGTGTCAATGTATATCATTTTACTGGGGGACCTTGTGCAGAACTCGTGGTGCTGGGCACTGCT
GCTGCTGCGGCAGCTGGCAACCTGACTTGTATCGTCGCGATCGGAAATGAGAACAGGGGCATCTTGAGCC
CCTGCGGACGGTGCCGACAGGTGCTTCTCGATCTGCATCCTGGGATCAAAGCCATAGTGAAGGACAGTGA
TGGACAGCCGACGGCAGTTGGGATTCGTGAATTGCTGCCCTCTGGTTATGTGTGGGAGGGCCTGCAGCTG
CAGTAGTAAGAATTCTAGATCTTGAGACAAATGGCAGTATTCATCCACAATTTTAAAAGAAAAGGGGGGA
TTGGGGGGTACAGTGCAGGGGAAAGAATAGTAGACATAATAGCAACAGACATACAAACTAAAGAATTACA
AAAACAAATTACAAAAATTCAAAATTTTCGGGTTTATTACAGGGACAGCAGAGATCCACTTTGGCGCCGG
CTCGAGGGGGCCCGGGGTTATTAATAGTAATCAATTACGGGGTCATTAGTTCATAGCCCATATATGGAGT
